>Addgene plasmid #186878 | pTRE3G-mouse cGASdeltaN-GFP | addgene full sequence | sequence record 366111 | Addgene NGS Result
TTAGTTCATAGCCCATATATGGAGTTCCGCGTTACATAACTTACGGTAAATGGCCCGCCTGGCTGACCGC
CCAACGACCCCCGCCCATTGACGTCAATAATGACGTATGTTCCCATAGTAACGCCAATAGGGACTTTCCA
TTGACGTCAATGGGTGGAGTATTTACGGTAAACTGCCCACTTGGCAGTACATCAAGTGTATCATATGCCA
AGTACGCCCCCTATTGACGTCAATGACGGTAAATGGCCCGCCTGGCATTATGCCCAGTACATGACCTTAT
GGGACTTTCCTACTTGGCAGTACATCTACGTATTAGTCATCGCTATTACCATGGTGATGCGGTTTTGGCA
GTACATCAATGGGCGTGGATAGCGGTTTGACTCACGGGGATTTCCAAGTCTCCACCCCATTGACGTCAAT
GGGAGTTTGTTTTGGCACCAAAATCAACGGGACTTTCCAAAATGTCGTAACAACTCCGCCCCATTGACGC
AAATGGGCGGTAGGCGTGTACGGTGGGAGGTCTATATAAGCAGAGCTCAATAAAAGAGCCCACAACCCCT
CACTCGGCGCGCCAGTCTTCCGATAGACTGCGTCGCCCGGGTACCCGTATTCCCAATAAAGCCTCTTGCT
GTTTGCATCCGAATCGTGGTCTCGCTGTTCCTTGGGAGGGTCTCCTCTGAGTGATTGACTACCCACGACG
GGGGTCTTTCATTTGGGGGCTCGTCCGGGATTTGGAGACCCCTGCCCAGGGACCACCGACCCACCACCGG
GAGGTAAGCTGGCCAGCAACTTATCTGTGTCTGTCCGATTGTCTAGTGTCTATGTTTGATGTTATGCGCC
TGCGTCTGTACTAGTTAGCTAACTAGCTCTGTATCTGGCGGACCCGTGGTGGAACTGACGAGTTCTGAAC
ACCCGGCCGCAACCCTGGGAGACGTCCCAGGGACTTTGGGGGCCGTTTTTGTGGCCCGACCTGAGGAAGG
GAGTCGATGTGGAATCCGACCCCGTCAGGATATGTGGTTCTGGTAGGAGACGAGAACCTAAAACAGTTCC
CGCCTCCGTCTGAATTTTTGCTTTCGGTTTGGAACCGAAGCCGCGCGTCTTGTCTGCTGCAGCGCTGCAG
CATCGTTCTGTGTTGTCTCTGTCTGACTGTGTTTCTGTATTTGTCTGAAAATTAGGGCCAGACTGTTACC
ACTCCCTTAAGTTTGACCTTAGGTCACTGGAAAGATGTCGAGCGGATCGCTCACAACCAGTCGGTAGATG
TCAAGAAGAGACGTTGGGTTACCTTCTGCTCTGCAGAATGGCCAACCTTTAACGTCGGATGGCCGCGAGA
CGGCACCTTTAACCGAGACCTCATCACCCAGGTTAAGATCAAGGTCTTTTCACCTGGCCCGCATGGACAC
CCAGACCAGGTCCCCTACATCGTGACCTGGGAAGCCTTGGCTTTTGACCCCCCTCCCTGGGTCAAGCCCT
TTGTACACCCTAAGCCTCCGCCTCCTCTTCCTCCATCCGCCCCGTCTCTCCCCCTTGAACCTCCTCGTTC
GACCCCGCCTCGATCCTCCCTTTATCCAGCCCTCACTCCTTCTCTAGGCGCCGGAATTGAAGATCTCGAT
GAGGCCCTTTCGTCTTCACTCGAGTTTACTCCCTATCAGTGATAGAGAACGTATGAAGAGTTTACTCCCT
ATCAGTGATAGAGAACGTATGCAGACTTTACTCCCTATCAGTGATAGAGAACGTATAAGGAGTTTACTCC
CTATCAGTGATAGAGAACGTATGACCAGTTTACTCCCTATCAGTGATAGAGAACGTATCTACAGTTTACT
CCCTATCAGTGATAGAGAACGTATATCCAGTTTACTCCCTATCAGTGATAGAGAACGTATGTCGAGGTAG
GCGTGTACGGTGGGCGCCTATAAAAGCAGAGCTCGTTTAGTGAACCGTCAGATCGCCTGGAGCAATTCCA
CAACACTTTTGTCTTATACTTGGATCCGCCACCATGGACAAGCTAAAGAAGGTGCTGGACAAATTGAGAT
TGAAACGCAAAGATATCTCGGAGGCGGCCGAGACGGTGAATAAAGTTGTGGAACGCCTGCTGCGCAGAAT
GCAGAAACGGGAGTCGGAGTTCAAAGGTGTGGAGCAGCTGAACACTGGCAGCTACTATGAACATGTGAAG
ATTTCTGCTCCTAATGAATTTGATGTTATGTTTAAACTGGAAGTCCCCAGGATTGAGCTACAAGAATATT
ATGAAACAGGTGCTTTCTATCTTGTGAAATTCAAAAGAATTCCACGAGGAAATCCGCTGAGTCATTTCTT
AGAAGGGGAAGTATTATCAGCTACCAAGATGCTGTCAAAGTTTAGGAAAATCATTAAAGAAGAAGTTAAA
GAAATCAAAGATATAGATGTCAGTGTGGAGAAGGAAAAACCAGGAAGCCCTGCTGTAACACTTCTTATCA
GGAACCCTGAAGAAATCTCTGTGGATATAATTCTGGCTTTGGAGTCAAAAGGCAGCTGGCCTATTAGTAC
CAAAGAAGGACTACCTATTCAAGGCTGGCTGGGCACAAAAGTGAGGACCAATCTAAGACGAGAGCCGTTT
TATCTCGTACCCAAGAATGCAAAGGATGGAAATAGTTTTCAAGGAGAGACCTGGCGCCTCTCTTTCTCTC
ACACTGAAAAGTACATTTTGAATAATCACGGGATAGAGAAAACATGCTGTGAATCTTCCGGAGCAAAATG
CTGCAGAAAAGAATGTTTAAAATTAATGAAATACCTTTTGGAACAGTTGAAAAAAGAGTTTCAAGAGCTG
GATGCATTCTGTTCCTACCATGTGAAAACTGCCATCTTTCACATGTGGACCCAGGACCCGCAGGACAGTC
AGTGGGACCCCAGGAACCTCAGCTCCTGCTTCGATAAGTTGTTAGCATTCTTTCTTGAGTGCCTCAGGAC
AGAGAAACTGGATCATTATTTTATTCCAAAGTTCAATCTATTCTCTCAAGAACTAATTGACCGAAAAAGT
AAAGAATTTCTATCGAAGAAAATTGAATATGAAAGAAATAATGGGTTTCCAATTTTTGACAAGCTTGGTG
GCGGAGGTAGTGTGAGCAAGGGCGAGGAGCTGTTCACCGGGGTGGTGCCCATCCTGGTCGAGCTGGACGG
CGACGTAAACGGCCACAAGTTCAGCGTGTCCGGCGAGGGCGAGGGCGATGCCACCTACGGCAAGCTGACC
CTGAAGTTCATCTGCACCACCGGCAAGCTGCCCGTGCCCTGGCCCACCCTCGTGACCACCCTGACCTACG
GCGTGCAGTGCTTCAGCCGCTACCCCGACCACATGAAGCAGCACGACTTCTTCAAGTCCGCCATGCCCGA
AGGCTACGTCCAGGAGCGCACCATCTTCTTCAAGGACGACGGCAACTACAAGACCCGCGCCGAGGTGAAG
TTCGAGGGCGACACCCTGGTGAACCGCATCGAGCTGAAGGGCATCGACTTCAAGGAGGACGGCAACATCC
TGGGGCACAAGCTGGAGTACAACTACAACAGCCACAACGTCTATATCATGGCCGACAAGCAGAAGAACGG
CATCAAGGTGAACTTCAAGATCCGCCACAACATCGAGGACGGCAGCGTGCAGCTCGCCGACCACTACCAG
CAGAACACCCCCATCGGCGACGGCCCCGTGCTGCTGCCCGACAACCACTACCTGAGCACCCAGTCCGCCC
TGAGCAAAGACCCCAACGAGAAGCGCGATCACATGGTCCTGCTGGAGTTCGTGACCGCCGCCGGGATCAC
TCTCGGCATGGACGAGCTGTACAAGTAAGCGCCGCGCCGGCGGGCCCGAATTCTACCGGGTAGGGGAGGC
GCTTTTCCCAAGGCAGTCTGGAGCATGCGCTTTAGCAGCCCCGCTGGGCACTTGGCGCTACACAAGTGGC
CTCTGGCCTCGCACACATTCCACATCCACCGGTAGGCGCCAACCGGCTCCGTTCTTTGGTGGCCCCTTCG
CGCCACCTTCTACTCCTCCCCTAGTCAGGAAGTTCCCCCCCGCCCCGCAGCTCGCGTCGTGCAGGACGTG
ACAAATGGAAGTAGCACGTCTCACTAGTCTCGTGCAGATGGACAGCACCGCTGAGCAATGGAAGCGGGTA
GGCCTTTGGGGCAGCGGCCAATAGCAGCTTTGCTCCTTCGCTTTCTGGGCTCAGAGGCTGGGAAGGGGTG
GGTCCGGGGGCGGGCTCAGGGGCGGGCTCAGGGGCGGGGCGGGCGCCCGAAGGTCCTCCGGAGGCCCGGC
ATTCTGCACGCTTCAAAAGCGCACGTCTGCCGCGCTGTTCTCCTCTTCCTCATCTCCGGGCCTTTCGACC
TGCAGCCCAAGCTTACCATGACCGAGTACAAGCCCACGGTGCGCCTCGCCACCCGCGACGACGTCCCCAG
GGCCGTACGCACCCTCGCCGCCGCGTTCGCCGACTACCCCGCCACGCGCCACACCGTCGATCCGGACCGC
CACATCGAGCGGGTCACCGAGCTGCAAGAACTCTTCCTCACGCGCGTCGGGCTCGACATCGGCAAGGTGT
GGGTCGCGGACGACGGCGCCGCGGTGGCGGTCTGGACCACGCCGGAGAGCGTCGAAGCGGGGGCGGTGTT
CGCCGAGATCGGCCCGCGCATGGCCGAGTTGAGCGGTTCCCGGCTGGCCGCGCAGCAACAGATGGAAGGC
CTCCTGGCGCCGCACCGGCCCAAGGAGCCCGCGTGGTTCCTGGCCACCGTCGGCGTCTCGCCCGACCACC
AGGGCAAGGGTCTGGGCAGCGCCGTCGTGCTCCCCGGAGTGGAGGCGGCCGAGCGCGCCGGGGTGCCCGC
CTTCCTGGAGACCTCCGCGCCCCGCAACCTCCCCTTCTACGAGCGGCTCGGCTTCACCGTCACCGCCGAC
GTCGAGGTGCCCGAAGGACCGCGCACCTGGTGCATGACCCGCAAGCCCGGTGCCTGACGCCCGCCCCACG
ACCCGCAGCGCCCGACCGAAAGGAGCGCACGACCCCATGCATCGGCGTCTCGAGATATCAGTGGTCCAGG
CTCTAGTTTTGACTCAACAATATCACCAGCTGAAGCCTATAGAGTACGAGCCATAGATAAAATAAAAGAT
TTTATTTAGTCTCCAGAAAAAGGGGGGAATGAAAGACCCCACCTGTAGGTTTGGCAAGCTAGCTTAAGTA
ACGCCATTTTGCAAGGCATGGAAAAATACATAACTGAGAATAGAGAAGTTCAGATCAAGGTCAGGAACAG
ATGGAACAGGGTCGACCCTAGAGAACCATCAGATGTTTCCAGGGTGCCCCAAGGACCTGAAATGACCCTG
TGCCTTATTTGAACTAACCAATCAGTTCGCTTCTCGCTTCTGTTCGCGCGCTTCTGCTCCCCGAGCTCAA
TAAAAGAGCCCACAACCCCTCACTCGGGGCGCCAGTCCTCCGATTGACTGAGTCGCCCGGGTACCCGTGT
ATCCAATAAACCCTCTTGCAGTTGCATCCGACTTGTGGTCTCGCTGTTCCTTGGGAGGGTCTCCTCTGAG
TGATTGACTACCCGTCAGCGGGGGTCTTTCATTTGGGGGCTCGTCCGGGATCGGGAGACCCCTGCCCAGG
GACCACCGACCCACCACCGGGAGGTAAGCTGGCTGCCTCGCGCGTTTCGGTGATGACGGTGAAAACCTCT
GACACATGCAGCTCCCGGAGACGGTCACAGCTTGTCTGTAAGCGGATGCCGGGAGCAGACAAGCCCGTCA
GGGCGCGTCAGCGGGTGTTGGCGGGTGTCGGGGCGCAGCCATGACCCAGTCACGTAGCGATAGCGGAGTG
TAGATCCGGCTGTGGAATGTGTGTCAGTTAGGGTGTGGAAAGTCCCCAGGCTCCCCAGCAGGCAGAAGTA
TGCAAAGCATGCATCTCAATTAGTCAGCAACCAGGTGTGGAAAGTCCCCAGGCTCCCCAGCAGGCAGAAG
TATGCAAAGCATGCATCTCAATTAGTCAGCAACCATAGTCCCGCCCCTAACTCCGCCCATCCCGCCCCTA
ACTCCGCCCAGTTCCGCCCATTCTCCGCCCCATGGCTGACTAATTTTTTTTATTTATGCAGAGGCCGAGG
CCGCCTCGGCCTCTGAGCTATTCCAGAAGTAGTGAGGAGGCTTTTTTGGAGGCCTAGGCTTTTGCAAAAA
GCTTACTGGCTTAACTATGCGGCATCAGAGCAGATTGTACTGAGAGTGCACCATATGCGGTGTGAAATAC
CGCACAGATGCGTAAGGAGAAAATACCGCATCAGGCGCTCTTCCGCTTCCTCGCTCACTGACTCGCTGCG
CTCGGTCGTTCGGCTGCGGCGAGCGGTATCAGCTCACTCAAAGGCGGTAATACGGTTATCCACAGAATCA
GGGGATAACGCAGGAAAGAACATGTGAGCAAAAGGCCAGCAAAAGGCCAGGAACCGTAAAAAGGCCGCGT
TGCTGGCGTTTTTCCATAGGCTCCGCCCCCCTGACGAGCATCACAAAAATCGACGCTCAAGTCAGAGGTG
GCGAAACCCGACAGGACTATAAAGATACCAGGCGTTTCCCCCTGGAAGCTCCCTCGTGCGCTCTCCTGTT
CCGACCCTGCCGCTTACCGGATACCTGTCCGCCTTTCTCCCTTCGGGAAGCGTGGCGCTTTCTCATAGCT
CACGCTGTAGGTATCTCAGTTCGGTGTAGGTCGTTCGCTCCAAGCTGGGCTGTGTGCACGAACCCCCCGT
TCAGCCCGACCGCTGCGCCTTATCCGGTAACTATCGTCTTGAGTCCAACCCGGTAAGACACGACTTATCG
CCACTGGCAGCAGCCACTGGTAACAGGATTAGCAGAGCGAGGTATGTAGGCGGTGCTACAGAGTTCTTGA
AGTGGTGGCCTAACTACGGCTACACTAGAAGGACAGTATTTGGTATCTGCGCTCTGCTGAAGCCAGTTAC
CTTCGGAAAAAGAGTTGGTAGCTCTTGATCCGGCAAACAAACCACCGCTGGTAGCGGTGGTTTTTTTGTT
TGCAAGCAGCAGATTACGCGCAGAAAAAAAGGATCTCAAGAAGATCCTTTGATCTTTTCTACGGGGTCTG
ACGCTCAGTGGAACGAAAACTCACGTTAAGGGATTTTGGTCATGAGATTATCAAAAAGGATCTTCACCTA
GATCCTTTTAAATTAAAAATGAAGTTTTAAATCAATCTAAAGTATATATGAGTAAACTTGGTCTGACAGT
TACCAATGCTTAATCAGTGAGGCACCTATCTCAGCGATCTGTCTATTTCGTTCATCCATAGTTGCCTGAC
TCCCCGTCGTGTAGATAACTACGATACGGGAGGGCTTACCATCTGGCCCCAGTGCTGCAATGATACCGCG
AGACCCACGCTCACCGGCTCCAGATTTATCAGCAATAAACCAGCCAGCCGGAAGGGCCGAGCGCAGAAGT
GGTCCTGCAACTTTATCCGCCTCCATCCAGTCTATTAATTGTTGCCGGGAAGCTAGAGTAAGTAGTTCGC
CAGTTAATAGTTTGCGCAACGTTGTTGCCATTGCTGCAGGCATCGTGGTGTCACGCTCGTCGTTTGGTAT
GGCTTCATTCAGCTCCGGTTCCCAACGATCAAGGCGAGTTACATGATCCCCCATGTTGTGCAAAAAAGCG
GTTAGCTCCTTCGGTCCTCCGATCGTTGTCAGAAGTAAGTTGGCCGCAGTGTTATCACTCATGGTTATGG
CAGCACTGCATAATTCTCTTACTGTCATGCCATCCGTAAGATGCTTTTCTGTGACTGGTGAGTACTCAAC
CAAGTCATTCTGAGAATAGTGTATGCGGCGACCGAGTTGCTCTTGCCCGGCGTCAACACGGGATAATACC
GCGCCACATAGCAGAACTTTAAAAGTGCTCATCATTGGAAAACGTTCTTCGGGGCGAAAACTCTCAAGGA
TCTTACCGCTGTTGAGATCCAGTTCGATGTAACCCACTCGTGCACCCAACTGATCTTCAGCATCTTTTAC
TTTCACCAGCGTTTCTGGGTGAGCAAAAACAGGAAGGCAAAATGCCGCAAAAAAGGGAATAAGGGCGACA
CGGAAATGTTGAATACTCATACTCTTCCTTTTTCAATATTATTGAAGCATTTATCAGGGTTATTGTCTCA
TGAGCGGATACATATTTGAATGTATTTAGAAAAATAAACAAATAGGGGTTCCGCGCACATTTCCCCGAAA
AGTGCCACCTGACGTCTAAGAAACCATTATTATCATGACATTAACCTATAAAAATAGGCGTATCACGAGG
CCCTTTCGTCTTCAAGAATTAGCTTGGCCATTGCATACGTTGTATCCATATCATAATATGTACATTTATA
TTGGCTCATGTCCAACATTACCGCCATGTTGACATTGATTATTGACTAGTTATTAATAGTAATCAATTAC
GGGGTCA
Features (pLannotate 1.2.2; 19 found; start..end, strand, type, name):
    334..537     +  promoter       CMV promoter: human cytomegalovirus (CMV) immediate early promoter
    538..713     +  LTR            5' LTR (truncated): truncated long terminal repeat from Moloney murine sarcoma virus
    835..1109    +  misc_feature   MESV Ψ (fragment): packaging signal of murine embryonic stem cell virus
   1176..1592    +  CDS            gag (truncated): truncated Moloney murine leukemia virus (MMLV) gag gene lacking the start codon
   1632..1981    +  promoter       TRE3GV promoter: 3rd-generation Tet-responsive promoter that can be activated by binding of Tet-On® 3G, optimized for retroviral and lentiviral vectors
   1997..3076    +  CDS            Cgas (fragment): CGAS_MOUSE - Also known as Mb21d1 From Mus musculus (Mouse).
   3092..3808    +  CDS            EGFP: the original enhanced GFP (Yang et al., 1996) mammalian codon-optimized
   3838..4337    +  promoter       PGK promoter: mouse phosphoglycerate kinase 1 promoter
   4358..4957    +  CDS            PuroR: puromycin N-acetyltransferase; pac from Streptomyces alboniger; confers resistance to puromycin
   5024..5096    +  CDS            env (fragment): murine leukemia virus gPr80 envelope polyprotein precursor; env; proteolytically cleaved into gp70SU and p15TM subunits
   5138..5563    +  LTR            3' LTR (ΔU3): self-inactivating 3' long terminal repeat (LTR) from Moloney murine leukemia virus
   5632..5672    +  CDS            rop (fragment): Rop protein, which maintains plasmids at low copy number; rop
   5774..5812    +  misc_feature   bom (fragment): basis of mobility region from pBR322
   5829..6158    +  promoter       SV40 promoter: SV40 enhancer and early promoter
   6164..6265    +  misc_feature   bom (fragment): basis of mobility region from pBR322
   6451..7039    -  rep_origin     ori: high-copy-number ColE1/pMB1/pBR322/pUC origin of replication
   7210..8070    -  CDS            AmpR: β-lactamase; bla; confers resistance to ampicillin, carbenicillin, and related antibiotics
   8071..8175    -  promoter       AmpR promoter: bla
   8361..333     +  enhancer       CMV enhancer (across the origin): human cytomegalovirus immediate early enhancer
