[The description below was written by a language model from this plasmid's Addgene catalogue record and pLannotate feature annotations shown in this document.]
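Description:
pTRE3G-mouse cGASdeltaN-GFP is a self-inactivating gammaretroviral transfer vector built on the Takara pRetroX-TRE3G backbone. It is designed for doxycycline-inducible expression of a truncated mouse cGAS in mammalian cells after retroviral transduction. In bacteria it is maintained through a high-copy ColE1/pUC-type origin and selected with ampicillin via the β-lactamase gene. The sequenced record is about 8.4 kb.

The viral portion begins with a hybrid 5′ end in which the CMV enhancer and promoter are joined to a truncated LTR. This arrangement drives genomic RNA production in packaging cells. A packaging signal and a truncated, start-codon-less gag fragment follow and support encapsidation. The 3′ LTR carries a U3 deletion, so after integration the LTR promoter activity is lost and expression depends on internal promoters.

The first internal cassette uses the TRE3G-family Tet-responsive promoter, which is activated only when a Tet-On 3G transactivator is present with doxycycline. The transactivator is not encoded on this plasmid and must be supplied separately. This promoter drives mouse Cgas lacking its N-terminal region (residues 148–508), preceded by a Kozak sequence and joined through a glycine-serine linker to C-terminal EGFP. Downstream, a mouse PGK promoter drives puromycin N-acetyltransferase for selection of transduced cells.

One alternative insert name in the catalogue entry describes a human, FLAG-tagged cGAS–MAVS fusion. This does not match the annotated features, which show the mouse Cgas fragment fused to EGFP. The construct suits inducible expression and fluorescence tracking of N-terminally deleted cGAS, in the context of work on species-specific self-DNA sensing.
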