Addgene plasmid #186878: pTRE3G-mouse cGASdeltaN-GFP
Purpose: Doxycycline-dependent expression of mouse cGAS gene in mammalian cells by retroviral transduction
Depositing lab: Jonathan Kagan. Depositing organization: Boston Children's Hospital. Publication: Species-specific self-DNA detection mechanisms by mammalian cyclic GMP-AMP synthases. Mosallanejad K, Kennedy SN, Bahleda KM, Slavik KM, Zhou W, Govande AA, Hancks DC, Kranzusch PJ, Kagan JC. Sci Immunol. 2023 Jan 20;8(79):eabp9765. doi: 10.1126/sciimmunol.abp9765. Epub 2023 Jan 20. PubMed 36662885.
Backbone
  Vector backbone: pRetroX-TRE3G Vector
  Backbone manufacturer: Takara Bio
  Backbone size w/o insert (bp): 6600
  Vector type: Retroviral
  Selectable markers: Puromycin
Growth in bacteria
  Bacterial resistance: Ampicillin, 100 μg/mL
  Growth temperature: 37°C
  Growth strain: NEB Stable
  Copy number: High Copy
Gene/Insert
  Gene/Insert name: Mouse cGAS truncation mutant (148-508 a.a.) with C-terminal GFP fusion (alt names: Human cGAS truncation mutant (160-522 a.a.) with N-terminal FLAG tag and C-terminal MAVS transmembrane domain fusion; cGASdeltaN)
  Species: M. musculus (mouse), Synthetic
  Insert size (bp): 1788
  Mutation: N-terminal truncation
  Entrez Gene: Cgas (a.k.a. E330016A19Rik, Mb21d1)
  Promoter: TRE3G
  Tag / fusion protein: GFP (C terminal on insert)
  Cloning method: Ligation Independent Cloning
  Sequencing primers: 5′ pCEP_Fw (agagctcgtttagtgaaccg); 3′ MSCV_Rv (cagcggggctgctaaagcgcatgc)
Terms and licenses: Academic/Nonprofit Terms; Industry Terms: Not Available to Industry
Depositor comments: Contains Kozak sequence (gccacc) before start codon. Glycine-Serine linker is inserted between cGAS and GFP. Please visit https://www.biorxiv.org/content/10.1101/2022.03.09.483681v2 for bioRxiv preprint.
How to cite: pTRE3G-mouse cGASdeltaN-GFP was a gift from Jonathan Kagan (Addgene plasmid # 186878 ; http://n2t.net/addgene:186878 ; RRID:Addgene_186878)
